Addgene plasmid #47868: pSimpleII-U6-tracr-U6-BsmBI-NLS-NmCas9-HA-NLS(s)
Purpose: This plasmid contains expression cassette for NmCas9 with N and C NLS and an HA tag, a cassette for expression of tracrRNA, a cassette for cloning crRNA under the control of U6 promoter.
Depositing lab: Erik Sontheimer & James Thomson. Depositing organization: Morgridge Institute for Research. Publication: Efficient genome engineering in human pluripotent stem cells using Cas9 from Neisseria meningitidis. Hou Z, Zhang Y, Propson NE, Howden SE, Chu LF, Sontheimer EJ, Thomson JA. Proc Natl Acad Sci U S A. 2013 Aug 12. 10.1073/pnas.1313587110 PubMed 23940360.
Backbone
  Vector backbone: pSimpleII
  Backbone size w/o insert (bp): 5000
  Total vector size (bp): 8501
  Vector type: Mammalian Expression, CRISPR
Growth in bacteria
  Bacterial resistance: Ampicillin, 100 μg/mL
  Growth temperature: 37°C
  Growth strain: Top10
  Copy number: Unknown
Gene/Insert 1
  Gene/Insert name: NmCas9 (alt name: CSN1)
  Species: N meningitidis
  Insert size (bp): 3243
  Promoter: EF1a
  Tag / fusion protein: NLS (N terminal on insert); NLS (C terminal on insert); HA (C terminal on insert)
  Cloning method: Unknown
  Sequencing primers: 5′ n/a; 3′ n/a
Gene/Insert 2
  Gene/Insert name: U6pr-tracrRNA
  Species: N meningitidis
  Insert size (bp): 364
  Promoter: U6
  Cloning method: Unknown
  Sequencing primers: 5′ n/a; 3′ n/a
Terms and licenses: Academic/Nonprofit Terms; Industry Terms: Not Available to Industry
How to cite: pSimpleII-U6-tracr-U6-BsmBI-NLS-NmCas9-HA-NLS(s) was a gift from Erik Sontheimer & James Thomson (Addgene plasmid # 47868 ; http://n2t.net/addgene:47868 ; RRID:Addgene_47868)
