[The description below was written by a language model from this plasmid's Addgene catalogue record, the feature table of its GenBank file and pLannotate feature annotations shown in this document.]
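Description:
pSimpleII-U6-tracr-U6-BsmBI-NLS-NmCas9-HA-NLS(s) is an all-in-one mammalian CRISPR expression plasmid built on the pSimpleII backbone for genome editing with the Cas9 nuclease from Neisseria meningitidis. It is propagated in E. coli through a high-copy ColE1/pUC-type origin and selected with ampicillin via the β-lactamase gene and its native promoter. The backbone also carries a mini-oriP element, a truncated Epstein-Barr virus origin that can support episomal maintenance in cells supplying EBNA1; no EBNA1 gene and no mammalian selection marker are annotated. Small fragments called as lac regulatory elements, lacI, TcR, bom and SV40 promoter appear to be backbone remnants rather than functional parts.

The payload comprises three transcription units. The human EF-1α promoter drives NmCas9, which the catalogue describes as carrying nuclear localization signals at both ends and a C-terminal HA tag. The feature table shows the HA epitope and the C-terminal NLS followed by a bGH polyadenylation signal, but the N-terminal NLS is not separately annotated. On the opposite strand, one human U6 (RNA polymerase III) promoter expresses the N. meningitidis tracrRNA. A second U6 promoter precedes a cloning region that, according to the name and stated purpose, accepts crRNA spacers through BsmBI sites; a T7 promoter lies in this region. Inserting a target-specific crRNA therefore yields a single plasmid supplying nuclease, tracrRNA and guide. The associated work applied it to genome engineering in human pluripotent stem cells.

The catalogue gives a total size of 8,501 bp, whereas the depositor full sequence used for annotation is 9,258 nt. The two GenBank records cover only short partial reads.
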