Features (pLannotate 1.2.2; 21 found; start..end, strand, type, name):
     44..284     -  promoter       U6 promoter: RNA polymerase III promoter for human U6 snRNA
    334..359     -  CDS            SET1 (fragment): solubility-enhancement tag derived from T7 phage gene 10B
    359..377     -  promoter       T7 promoter: promoter for bacteriophage T7 RNA polymerase
    419..511     -  misc_RNA       Nm tracrRNA: trans-activating CRISPR RNA for the Neisseria meningitidis CRISPR/Cas9 system (Hou et al., 2013)
    519..759     -  promoter       U6 promoter: RNA polymerase III promoter for human U6 snRNA
    808..860     -  misc_feature   bom (fragment): basis of mobility region from pBR322
    993..2166    +  promoter       EF-1α promoter: strong constitutive promoter for human elongation factor EF-1α
   2203..5449    +  CDS            NmCas9 (fragment): Cas9 endonuclease from the Neisseria meningitidis Type II CRISPR/Cas system (Esvelt et al., 2013) generates RNA-guided double strand breaks in DNA
   5448..5474    +  CDS            3xHA (fragment): three tandem HA epitope tags
   5481..5507    +  CDS            NLS: nuclear localization signal (Makkerh et al., 1996)
   5529..5753    +  polyA_signal   bGH poly(A) signal: bovine growth hormone polyadenylation signal
   5757..5778    +  promoter       SV40 promoter (fragment): SV40 enhancer and early promoter
   5783..5902    +  CDS            TcR (fragment): tetracycline efflux protein; tet; confers resistance to tetracycline
   5942..7055    +  rep_origin     mini-oriP: internally truncated variant of the Epstein-Barr virus oriP replication origin (Tanaka et al., 1999)
   7125..7141    -  protein_bind   lac operator: The lac repressor binds to the lac operator to inhibit transcription in E. coli. This inhibition can be relieved by adding lactose or isopropyl-β-D-thiogalactopyranoside (IPTG). lac repressor encoded by lacI
   7149..7179    -  promoter       lac promoter: promoter for the E. coli lac operon
   7194..7215    -  protein_bind   CAP binding site: CAP binding activates transcription in the presence of cAMP. E. coli catabolite activator protein
   7228..7320    -  CDS            lacI (fragment): lac repressor; lacI; The lac repressor binds to the lac operator to inhibit transcription in E. coli. This inhibition can be relieved by adding lactose or isopropyl-β-D-thiogalactopyranoside (IPTG).
   7503..8091    -  rep_origin     ori: high-copy-number ColE1/pMB1/pBR322/pUC origin of replication
   8262..9122    -  CDS            AmpR: β-lactamase; bla; confers resistance to ampicillin, carbenicillin, and related antibiotics
   9123..9227    -  promoter       AmpR promoter: bla
>Addgene plasmid #47868 | pSimpleII-U6-tracr-U6-BsmBI-NLS-NmCas9-HA-NLS(s) | depositor full sequence | sequence record 68833 | pSimpleII-U6-tracr-U6-BsmBI-NLS-NmCas9-HA-NLS(s) sequence 9258 bps
GTTTAAACAAAAAAATGAGACGTGGAATCGTCTCCGGTGTTTCGTCCTTTCCACAAGATATATAAAGCCA
AGAAATCGAAATACTTTCAAGTTACGGTAAGCATATGATAGTCCATTTTAAAACATAATTTTAAAACTGC
AAACTACCCAAGAAATTATTACTTTCTACGTCACGTATTTTGTACTAATATCTTTGTGTTTACAGTCAAA
TTAATTCTAATTATCTCTCTAACAGCCTTGTATCGTATATGCAAATATGAAGGAATCATGGGAAATAGGC
CCTCTTCCTGCCCGACCTTAGATCCGAATCCATATCGATATGCTAGTTATTGCTCAGCGGTGGCAGCAGC
CAACTCAGCCTATAGTGAGTCGTATTAATTTCGCGGGATGTTTAAACGCGGCCGCAAAAAAACCGAAATA
AACGATGCCCCTTAAAGCAGAAGCTTTAAGGGGCAGAGCGTTGCGGCACATCTTTTCAGACGGCCTTATT
GTAGCAACGGTTCTCATTTCGGTGTTTCGTCCTTTCCACAAGATATATAAAGCCAAGAAATCGAAATACT
TTCAAGTTACGGTAAGCATATGATAGTCCATTTTAAAACATAATTTTAAAACTGCAAACTACCCAAGAAA
TTATTACTTTCTACGTCACGTATTTTGTACTAATATCTTTGTGTTTACAGTCAAATTAATTCTAATTATC
TCTCTAACAGCCTTGTATCGTATATGCAAATATGAAGGAATCATGGGAAATAGGCCCTCTTCCTGCCCGA
CCTTGACGTCGACGGATCGGGAGATCTCCCGATCCCCTATGGTGCACTCTCAGTACAATCTGCTCTGATG
CCGCATAGTTAAGCCAGTATCTGCTCCCTGCTTGTGTGTTGGAGGTCGCTGAGTAGTGCGCGAGCAAAAT
TTAAGCTACAACAAGGCAAGGCTTGACCGACAATTGCATGAAGAATCTGCTTAGGGTTAGGCGTTTTGCG
CTGCTTCGCGGAGGCTCCGGTGCCCGTCAGTGGGCAGAGCGCACATCGCCCACAGTCCCCGAGAAGTTGG
GGGGAGGGGTCGGCAATTGAACCGGTGCCTAGAGAAGGTGGCGCGGGGTAAACTGGGAAAGTGATGTCGT
GTACTGGCTCCGCCTTTTTCCCGAGGGTGGGGGAGAACCGTATATAAGTGCAGTAGTCGCCGTGAACGTT
CTTTTTCGCAACGGGTTTGCCGCCAGAACACAGGTAAGTGCCGTGTGTGGTTCCCGCGGGCCTGGCCTCT
TTACGGGTTATGGCCCTTGCGTGCCTTGAATTACTTCCACCTGGCTCCAGTACGTGATTCTTGATCCCGA
GCTGGAGCCAGGGGCGGGCCTTGCGCTTTAGGAGCCCCTTCGCCTCGTGCTTGAGTTGAGGCCTGGCCTG
GGCGCTGGGGCCGCCGCGTGCGAATCTGGTGGCACCTTCGCGCCTGTCTCGCTGCTTTCGATAAGTCTCT
AGCCATTTAAAATTTTTGATGACCTGCTGCGACGCTTTTTTTCTGGCAAGATAGTCTTGTAAATGCGGGC
CAGGATCTGCACACTGGTATTTCGGTTTTTGGGGCCGCGGGCGGCGACGGGGCCCGTGCGTCCCAGCGCA
CATGTTCGGCGAGGCGGGGCCTGCGAGCGCGGCCACCGAGAATCGGACGGGGGTCGGACGGGGGTAGTCT
CAAGCTGGCCGGCCTGCTCTGGTGCCTGGCCTCGCGCCGCCGTGTATCGCCCCGCCCTGGGCGGCAAGGC
TGGCCCGGTCGGCACCAGTTGCGTGAGCGGAAAGATGGCCGCTTCCCGGCCCTGCTCCAGGGGGCTCAAA
ATGGAGGACGCGGCGCTCGGGAGAGCGGGCGGGTGAGTCACCCACACAAAGGAAAGGGGCCTTTCCGTCC
TCAGCCGTCGCTTCATGTGACTCCACGGAGTACCGGGCGCCGTCCAGGCACCTCGATTAGTTCTGGAGCT
TTTGGAGTACGTCGTCTTTAGGTTGGGGGGAGGGGTTTTATGCGATGGAGTTTCCCCACACTGAGTGGGT
GGAGACTGAAGTTAGGCCAGCTTGGCACTTGATGTAATTCTCCTTGGAATTTGCCCTTTTTGAGTTTGGA
TCTTGGTTCATTCTCAAGCCTCAGACAGTGGTTCAAAGTTTTTTTCTTCCATTTCAGGTGTCGTGAACAC
CGCCACCATGGTGCCTAAGAAGAAGAGAAAGGTGGCTGCCTTCAAACCTAATTCAATCAACTACATCCTC
GGCCTCGATATCGGCATCGCATCCGTCGGCTGGGCGATGGTAGAAATTGACGAAGAAGAAAACCCCATCC
GCCTGATTGATTTGGGCGTGCGCGTATTTGAGCGTGCCGAAGTACCGAAAACAGGCGACTCCCTTGCCAT
GGCAAGGCGTTTGGCGCGCAGTGTTCGCCGCCTGACCCGCCGTCGCGCCCACCGCCTGCTTCGGACCCGC
CGCCTATTGAAACGCGAAGGCGTATTACAAGCCGCCAATTTTGACGAAAACGGCTTGATTAAATCCTTAC
CGAATACACCATGGCAACTTCGCGCAGCCGCATTAGACCGCAAACTGACGCCTTTAGAGTGGTCGGCAGT
CTTGTTGCATTTAATCAAACATCGCGGCTATTTATCGCAACGGAAAAACGAGGGCGAAACTGCCGATAAG
GAGCTTGGCGCTTTGCTTAAAGGCGTAGCCGGCAATGCCCATGCCTTACAGACAGGCGATTTCCGCACAC
CGGCCGAATTGGCTTTAAATAAATTTGAGAAAGAAAGCGGCCATATCCGCAATCAGCGCAGCGATTATTC
GCATACGTTCAGCCGCAAAGATTTACAGGCGGAGCTGATTTTGCTGTTTGAAAAACAAAAAGAATTTGGC
AATCCGCATGTTTCAGGCGGCCTTAAAGAAGGTATTGAAACCCTACTGATGACGCAACGCCCTGCCCTGT
CCGGCGATGCCGTTCAAAAAATGTTGGGGCATTGCACCTTCGAACCGGCAGAGCCGAAAGCCGCTAAAAA
CACCTACACAGCCGAACGTTTCATCTGGCTGACCAAGCTGAACAACCTGCGTATTTTAGAGCAAGGCAGC
GAGCGGCCATTGACCGATACCGAACGCGCCACGCTTATGGACGAGCCATACAGAAAATCCAAACTGACTT
ACGCACAAGCCCGTAAGCTGCTGGGTTTAGAAGATACCGCCTTTTTCAAAGGCTTGCGCTATGGTAAAGA
CAATGCCGAAGCCTCAACATTGATGGAAATGAAGGCCTACCATGCCATCAGCCGTGCACTGGAAAAAGAA
GGATTGAAAGACAAAAAATCCCCATTAAACCTTTCTCCCGAATTACAAGACGAAATCGGCACGGCATTCT
CCCTGTTCAAAACCGATGAAGACATTACAGGCCGTCTGAAAGACCGTATACAGCCCGAAATCTTAGAAGC
GCTGTTGAAACACATCAGCTTCGATAAGTTCGTCCAAATTTCCTTGAAAGCATTGCGCCGAATTGTGCCT
CTAATGGAACAAGGCAAACGTTACGATGAAGCCTGCGCCGAAATCTACGGAGACCATTACGGCAAGAAGA
ATACGGAAGAAAAGATTTATCTGCCGCCGATTCCCGCCGACGAAATCCGCAACCCCGTCGTCTTGCGCGC
CTTATCTCAAGCACGTAAGGTCATTAACGGCGTGGTACGCCGTTACGGCTCCCCAGCTCGTATCCATATT
GAAACTGCAAGGGAAGTAGGTAAATCGTTTAAAGACCGCAAAGAAATTGAGAAACGCCAAGAAGAAAACC
GCAAAGACCGGGAAAAAGCCGCCGCCAAATTCCGAGAGTATTTCCCCAATTTTGTCGGAGAACCCAAATC
CAAAGATATTCTGAAACTGCGCCTGTACGAGCAACAACACGGCAAATGCCTGTATTCGGGCAAAGAAATC
AACTTAGGCCGTCTGAACGAAAAAGGCTATGTCGAAATCGACCATGCCCTGCCGTTCTCGCGCACATGGG
ACGACAGTTTCAACAATAAAGTACTGGTATTGGGCAGCGAAAACCAAAACAAAGGCAATCAAACCCCTTA
CGAATACTTCAACGGCAAAGACAACAGCCGCGAATGGCAGGAATTTAAAGCGCGTGTCGAAACCAGCCGT
TTCCCGCGCAGTAAAAAACAACGGATTCTGCTGCAAAAATTCGATGAAGACGGCTTTAAAGAACGCAATC
TGAACGACACGCGCTACGTCAACCGTTTCCTGTGTCAATTTGTTGCCGACCGTATGCGGCTGACAGGTAA
AGGCAAGAAACGTGTCTTTGCATCCAACGGACAAATTACCAATCTGTTGCGCGGCTTTTGGGGATTGCGC
AAAGTGCGTGCGGAAAACGACCGCCATCACGCCTTGGACGCCGTCGTCGTTGCCTGCTCGACCGTTGCCA
TGCAGCAGAAAATTACCCGTTTTGTACGCTATAAAGAGATGAACGCGTTTGACGGTAAAACCATAGACAA
AGAAACAGGAGAAGTGCTGCATCAAAAAACACACTTCCCACAACCTTGGGAATTTTTCGCACAAGAAGTC
ATGATTCGCGTCTTCGGCAAACCGGACGGCAAACCCGAATTCGAAGAAGCCGATACCCTAGAAAAACTGC
GCACGTTGCTTGCCGAAAAATTATCATCTCGCCCCGAAGCCGTACACGAATACGTTACGCCACTGTTTGT
TTCACGCGCGCCCAATCGGAAGATGAGCGGGCAAGGGCATATGGAGACCGTCAAATCCGCCAAACGACTG
GACGAAGGCGTCAGCGTGTTGCGCGTACCGCTGACACAGTTAAAACTGAAAGACTTGGAAAAAATGGTCA
ATCGGGAGCGCGAACCTAAGCTATACGAAGCACTGAAAGCACGGCTGGAAGCACATAAAGACGATCCTGC
CAAAGCCTTTGCCGAGCCGTTTTACAAATACGATAAAGCAGGCAACCGCACCCAACAGGTAAAAGCCGTA
CGCGTAGAGCAAGTACAGAAAACCGGCGTATGGGTGCGCAACCATAACGGTATTGCCGACAACGCAACCA
TGGTGCGCGTAGATGTGTTTGAGAAAGGCGACAAGTATTATCTGGTACCGATTTACAGTTGGCAGGTAGC
GAAAGGGATTTTGCCGGATAGGGCTGTTGTACAAGGAAAAGATGAAGAAGATTGGCAACTTATTGATGAT
AGTTTCAACTTTAAATTCTCATTACACCCTAATGATTTAGTCGAGGTTATAACAAAAAAAGCTAGAATGT
TTGGTTACTTTGCCAGCTGCCATCGAGGCACAGGTAATATCAATATACGCATTCATGATCTTGATCATAA
AATTGGCAAAAATGGAATACTGGAAGGTATCGGCGTCAAAACCGCCCTTTCATTCCAAAAATACCAAATT
GACGAACTGGGCAAAGAAATCAGACCATGCCGTCTGAAAAAACGCCCGCCTGTCCGTTACCCATACGATG
TTCCAGATTACGCTGCAGCTCCAGCAGCGAAGAAAAAGAAGCTGGATTAACTCGCTGATCAGCCTCGACT
GTGCCTTCTAGTTGCCAGCCATCTGTTGTTTGCCCCTCCCCCGTGCCTTCCTTGACCCTGGAAGGTGCCA
CTCCCACTGTCCTTTCCTAATAAAATGAGGAAATTGCATCGCATTGTCTGAGTAGGTGTCATTCTATTCT
GGGGGGTGGGGTGGGGCAGGACAGCAAGGGGGAGGATTGGGAAGACAATAGCAGGCATGCTGGGGATGCG
GTGGGCTCTATGGCTTCTGAGGCGGAAAGAACCAGCTGGGGCTCGACCGATGCCCTTGAGAGCCTTCAAC
CCAGTCAGCTCCTTCCGGTGGGCGCGGGGCATGACTATCGTCGCCGCACTTATGACTGTCTTCTTTATCA
TGCAACTCGTAGGACAGGTGCCTGGCCGGGGTCCCCCGGAAACTCGGCCGTGGTGACCATGCAGGAAAAG
GACAAGCAGCGAAAATTCACGCCCCCTTGGGAGGTGGCGGCATATGCAAAGGATAGCACTCCCACTCTAC
TACTGGGTATCATATGCTGACTGTATATGCATGAGGATAGCATATGCTACCCGGATACAGATTAGGATAG
CATATACTACCCAGATATAGATTAGGATAGCATATGCTACCCAGATATAGATTAGGATAGCCTATGCTAC
CCAGATATAAATTAGGATAGCATATACTACCCAGATATAGATTAGGATAGCATATGCTACCCAGATATAG
ATTAGGATAGCCTATGCTACCCAGATATAGATTAGGATAGCATATGCTACCCAGATATAGATTAGGATAG
CATATGCTATCCAGATATTTGGGTAGTATATGCTACCCAGATATAAATTAGGATAGCATATACTACCCTA
ATCTCTATTAGGATAGCATATGCTACCCGGATACAGATTAGGATAGCATATACTACCCAGATATAGATTA
GGATAGCATATGCTACCCAGATATAGATTAGGATAGCCTATGCTACCCAGATATAAATTAGGATAGCATA
TACTACCCAGATATAGATTAGGATAGCATATGCTACCCAGATATAGATTAGGATAGCCTATGCTACCCAG
ATATAGATTAGGATAGCATATGCTATCCAGATATTTGGGTAGTATATGCTACCCATGGCAACATTAGCCC
ACCGTGCTCTCAGCGACCTCGTGAATATGAGGACCAACAACCCTGTGCTTGGCGCTCAGGCGCAAGTGTG
TGTAATTTGTCCTCCAGATCGCAGCAATCGCGCCCCTATCTTGGCCCGCCCACCTACTTATGCAGGTATT
CCCCGGGGTGCCATTAGTGGTTTTGTGGGCAAGTGGTTTGACCGCAGTGGTTAGCGGGGTTACAATCAGC
CAAGTTATTACACCCTTATTTTACAGTCCAAAACCGCAGGGCGGCGTGTGGGGGCTGACGCGATCGCTGT
TCCTTAGGACCCTTTTACTAACCCTAATTCGATAGCATATGCTTCCCGTTGGGTAACATATGCTATTGAA
TTAGGGTTAGTCTGGATAGTATATACTACTACCCGGGAAGCATATGCTACCCGTTTAGGGTTATACCGTC
GACCTCTAGCTAGAGCTTGGCGTAATCATGGTCATAGCTGTTTCCTGTGTGAAATTGTTATCCGCTCACA
ATTCCACACAACATACGAGCCGGAAGCATAAAGTGTAAAGCCTGGGGTGCCTAATGAGTGAGCTAACTCA
CATTAATTGCGTTGCGCTCACTGCCCGCTTTCCAGTCGGGAAACCTGTCGTGCCAGCTGCATTAATGAAT
CGGCCAACGCGCGGGGAGAGGCGGTTTGCGTATTGGGCGCTCTTCCGCTTCCTCGCTCACTGACTCGCTG
CGCTCGGTCGTTCGGCTGCGGCGAGCGGTATCAGCTCACTCAAAGGCGGTAATACGGTTATCCACAGAAT
CAGGGGATAACGCAGGAAAGAACATGTGAGCAAAAGGCCAGCAAAAGGCCAGGAACCGTAAAAAGGCCGC
GTTGCTGGCGTTTTTCCATAGGCTCCGCCCCCCTGACGAGCATCACAAAAATCGACGCTCAAGTCAGAGG
TGGCGAAACCCGACAGGACTATAAAGATACCAGGCGTTTCCCCCTGGAAGCTCCCTCGTGCGCTCTCCTG
TTCCGACCCTGCCGCTTACCGGATACCTGTCCGCCTTTCTCCCTTCGGGAAGCGTGGCGCTTTCTCAATG
CTCACGCTGTAGGTATCTCAGTTCGGTGTAGGTCGTTCGCTCCAAGCTGGGCTGTGTGCACGAACCCCCC
GTTCAGCCCGACCGCTGCGCCTTATCCGGTAACTATCGTCTTGAGTCCAACCCGGTAAGACACGACTTAT
CGCCACTGGCAGCAGCCACTGGTAACAGGATTAGCAGAGCGAGGTATGTAGGCGGTGCTACAGAGTTCTT
GAAGTGGTGGCCTAACTACGGCTACACTAGAAGGACAGTATTTGGTATCTGCGCTCTGCTGAAGCCAGTT
ACCTTCGGAAAAAGAGTTGGTAGCTCTTGATCCGGCAAACAAACCACCGCTGGTAGCGGTGGTTTTTTTG
TTTGCAAGCAGCAGATTACGCGCAGAAAAAAAGGATCTCAAGAAGATCCTTTGATCTTTTCTACGGGGTC
TGACGCTCAGTGGAACGAAAACTCACGTTAAGGGATTTTGGTCATGAGATTATCAAAAAGGATCTTCACC
TAGATCCTTTTAAATTAAAAATGAAGTTTTAAATCAATCTAAAGTATATATGAGTAAACTTGGTCTGACA
GTTACCAATGCTTAATCAGTGAGGCACCTATCTCAGCGATCTGTCTATTTCGTTCATCCATAGTTGCCTG
ACTCCCCGTCGTGTAGATAACTACGATACGGGAGGGCTTACCATCTGGCCCCAGTGCTGCAATGATACCG
CGAGACCCACGCTCACCGGCTCCAGATTTATCAGCAATAAACCAGCCAGCCGGAAGGGCCGAGCGCAGAA
GTGGTCCTGCAACTTTATCCGCCTCCATCCAGTCTATTAATTGTTGCCGGGAAGCTAGAGTAAGTAGTTC
GCCAGTTAATAGTTTGCGCAACGTTGTTGCCATTGCTACAGGCATCGTGGTGTCACGCTCGTCGTTTGGT
ATGGCTTCATTCAGCTCCGGTTCCCAACGATCAAGGCGAGTTACATGATCCCCCATGTTGTGCAAAAAAG
CGGTTAGCTCCTTCGGTCCTCCGATCGTTGTCAGAAGTAAGTTGGCCGCAGTGTTATCACTCATGGTTAT
GGCAGCACTGCATAATTCTCTTACTGTCATGCCATCCGTAAGATGCTTTTCTGTGACTGGTGAGTACTCA
ACCAAGTCATTCTGAGAATAGTGTATGCGGCGACCGAGTTGCTCTTGCCCGGCGTCAATACGGGATAATA
CCGCGCCACATAGCAGAACTTTAAAAGTGCTCATCATTGGAAAACGTTCTTCGGGGCGAAAACTCTCAAG
GATCTTACCGCTGTTGAGATCCAGTTCGATGTAACCCACTCGTGCACCCAACTGATCTTCAGCATCTTTT
ACTTTCACCAGCGTTTCTGGGTGAGCAAAAACAGGAAGGCAAAATGCCGCAAAAAAGGGAATAAGGGCGA
CACGGAAATGTTGAATACTCATACTCTTCCTTTTTCAATATTATTGAAGCATTTATCAGGGTTATTGTCT
CATGAGCGGATACATATTTGAATGTATTTAGAAAAATAAACAAATAGGGGTTCCGCGCACATTTCCCCGA
AAAGTGCCACCTGACGTC
