LOCUS       Exported 1060 bp ds-DNA linear SYN 26-MAY-2021
DEFINITION  This plasmid contains expression cassette for NmCas9 with N and C
            NLS and an HA tag, a cassette for expression of tracrRNA, a cassette
            for cloning crRNA under the control of U6 promoter..
ACCESSION   .
VERSION     .
KEYWORDS    pSimpleII-U6-tracr-U6-BsmBI-NLS-NmCas9-HA-NLS(s)
SOURCE      synthetic DNA construct
  ORGANISM  synthetic DNA construct
REFERENCE   1 (bases 1 to 1060)
  AUTHORS   Hou Z, Zhang Y, Propson NE, Howden SE, Chu LF, Sontheimer EJ,
            Thomson JA
  TITLE     Efficient genome engineering in human pluripotent stem cells using
            Cas9 from Neisseria meningitidis.
  JOURNAL   Proc Natl Acad Sci U S A. 2013 Aug 12.
  PUBMED    23940360
REFERENCE   2 (bases 1 to 1060)
  AUTHORS   .
  TITLE     Direct Submission
  JOURNAL   Exported May 26, 2021 from SnapGene Server 1.1.58
            http://www.snapgene.com
FEATURES             Location/Qualifiers
     source          1..1060
                     /organism="synthetic DNA construct"
                     /mol_type="other DNA"
     promoter        complement(205..309)
                     /gene="bla"
                     /label=AmpR promoter
     promoter        complement(384..624)
                     /label=U6 promoter
                     /note="RNA polymerase III promoter for human U6 snRNA"
     primer_bind     complement(604..624)
                     /label=hU6-F
                     /note="Human U6 promoter, forward primer"
     primer_bind     662..680
                     /label=T7 Term
                     /note="T7 terminator, reverse primer"
     promoter        complement(699..717)
                     /label=T7 promoter
                     /note="promoter for bacteriophage T7 RNA polymerase"
     misc_RNA        complement(759..851)
                     /label=Nm tracrRNA
                     /note="trans-activating CRISPR RNA for the Neisseria
                     meningitidis CRISPR/Cas9 system (Hou et al., 2013)"
ORIGIN
        1 gctcatcatt ggaaaacgtt cttcggggcg aaaactctca aggatcttac cgctgttgag
       61 atccagttcg atgtaaccca ctcgtgcacc caactgatct tcagcatctt ttactttcac
      121 cagcgtttct gggtgagcaa aaacaggaag gcaaaatgcc gcaaaaaagg gaataagggc
      181 gacacggaaa tgttgaatac tcatactctt cctttttcaa tattattgaa gcatttatca
      241 gggttattgt ctcatgagcg gatacatatt tgaatgtatt tagaaaaata aacaaatagg
      301 ggttccgcgc acatttcccc gaaaagtgcc acctgacgtc gtttaaacaa aaaaatgaga
      361 cgtggaatcg tctccggtgt ttcgtccttt ccacaagata tataaagcca agaaatcgaa
      421 atactttcaa gttacggtaa gcatatgata gtccatttta aaacataatt ttaaaactgc
      481 aaactaccca agaaattatt actttctacg tcacgtattt tgtactaata tctttgtgtt
      541 tacagtcaaa ttaattctaa ttatctctct aacagccttg tatcgtatat gcaaatatga
      601 aggaatcatg ggaaataggc cctcttcctg cccgacctta gatccgaatc catatcgata
      661 tgctagttat tgctcagcgg tggcagcagc caactcagcc tatagtgagt cgtattaatt
      721 tcgcgggatg tttaaacgcg gccgcaaaaa aaccgaaata aacgatgccc cttaaagcag
      781 aagctttaag gggcagagcg ttgcggcaca tcttttcaga cggccttatt gtagcaacgg
      841 ttctcatttc ggtgtttcgt cctttccaca agatatataa agccaagaaa tcgaaatact
      901 ttcaagttac ggtaagcata tgatagtcca ttttaaaaca taattttaaa actgcaaact
      961 acccaagaaa ttattacttt ctacgtcacg tattttgtac taatatcttt gtgtttacag
     1021 tcaaattaat tctaattatc tctctaacag ccttgtatcg
//
