LOCUS       Exported 1126 bp ds-DNA linear SYN 26-MAY-2021
DEFINITION  This plasmid contains expression cassette for NmCas9 with N and C
            NLS and an HA tag, a cassette for expression of tracrRNA, a cassette
            for cloning crRNA under the control of U6 promoter..
ACCESSION   .
VERSION     .
KEYWORDS    pSimpleII-U6-tracr-U6-BsmBI-NLS-NmCas9-HA-NLS(s)
SOURCE      synthetic DNA construct
  ORGANISM  synthetic DNA construct
REFERENCE   1 (bases 1 to 1126)
  AUTHORS   Hou Z, Zhang Y, Propson NE, Howden SE, Chu LF, Sontheimer EJ,
            Thomson JA
  TITLE     Efficient genome engineering in human pluripotent stem cells using
            Cas9 from Neisseria meningitidis.
  JOURNAL   Proc Natl Acad Sci U S A. 2013 Aug 12.
  PUBMED    23940360
REFERENCE   2 (bases 1 to 1126)
  AUTHORS   .
  TITLE     Direct Submission
  JOURNAL   Exported May 26, 2021 from SnapGene Server 1.1.58
            http://www.snapgene.com
FEATURES             Location/Qualifiers
     source          1..1126
                     /organism="synthetic DNA construct"
                     /mol_type="other DNA"
     CDS             complement(33..59)
                     /codon_start=1
                     /product="HA (human influenza hemagglutinin) epitope tag"
                     /label=HA
                     /translation="YPYDVPDYA"
ORIGIN
        1 tccagcttct ttttcttcgc tgctggagct gcagcgtaat ctggaacatc gtatgggtaa
       61 cggacaggcg ggcgtttttt cagacggcat ggtctgattt ctttgcccag ttcgtcaatt
      121 tggtattttt ggaatgaaag ggcggttttg acgccgatac cttccagtat tccatttttg
      181 ccaattttat gatcaagatc atgaatgcgt atattgatat tacctgtgcc tcgatggcag
      241 ctggcaaagt aaccaaacat tctagctttt tttgttataa cctcgactaa atcattaggg
      301 tgtaatgaga atttaaagtt gaaactatca tcaataagtt gccaatcttc ttcatctttt
      361 ccttgtacaa cagccctatc cggcaaaatc cctttcgcta cctgccaact gtaaatcggt
      421 accagataat acttgtcgcc tttctcaaac acatctacgc gcaccatggt tgcgttgtcg
      481 gcaataccgt tatggttgcg cacccatacg ccggttttct gtacttgctc tacgcgtacg
      541 gcttttacct gttgggtgcg gttgcctgct ttatcgtatt tgtaaaacgg ctcggcaaag
      601 gctttggcag gatcgtcttt atgtgcttcc agccgtgctt tcagtgcttc gtatagctta
      661 ggttcgcgct cccgattgac cattttttcc aagtctttca gttttaactg tgtcagcggt
      721 acgcgcaaca cgctgacgcc ttcgtccagt cgtttggcgg atttgacggt ctccatatgc
      781 ccttgcccgc tcatcttccg attgggcgca cgtgaaacaa acagtggcgt aacgtattcg
      841 tgtacggctt cggggcgaga tgataatttt tcggcaagca acgtgcgcag tttttctagg
      901 gtatcggctt cttcgaattc gggtttgccg tccggtttgc cgaagacgcg aatcatgact
      961 tcttgtgcga aaaattccca aggttgtggg aagtgtgttt tttgatgcag cacttctcct
     1021 gtttctttgt ctatggtttt accgtcaaac gcgttcatct ctttatagcg tacaaaacgg
     1081 gtaattttct gctgcatggc aacggtcgag caggcaacga cgacgg
//
