>Addgene plasmid #47868 | pSimpleII-U6-tracr-U6-BsmBI-NLS-NmCas9-HA-NLS(s) | addgene partial sequence | sequence record 83339 | Ef1a-F 5'-TCAAGCCTCAGACAGTGGTTC-3'
TTTCAGGTGTCGTGAACACCGCCACCATGGTGCCTAAGAAGAAGAGAAAGGTGGCTGCCTTCAAACCTAA
TTCAATCAACTACATCCTCGGCCTCGATATCGGCATCGCATCCGTCGGCTGGGCGATGGTAGAAATTGAC
GAAGAAGAAAACCCCATCCGCCTGATTGATTTGGGCGTGCGCGTATTTGAGCGTGCCGAAGTACCGAAAA
CAGGCGACTCCCTTGCCATGGCAAGGCGTTTGGCGCGCAGTGTTCGCCGCCTGACCCGCCGTCGCGCCCA
CCGCCTGCTTCGGACCCGCCGCCTATTGAAACGCGAAGGCGTATTACAAGCCGCCAATTTTGACGAAAAC
GGCTTGATTAAATCCTTACCGAATACACCATGGCAACTTCGCGCAGCCGCATTAGACCGCAAACTGACGC
CTTTAGAGTGGTCGGCAGTCTTGTTGCATTTAATCAAACATCGCGGCTATTTATCGCAACGGAAAAACGA
GGGCGAAACTGCCGATAAGGAGCTTGGCGCTTTGCTTAAAGGCGTAGCCGGCAATGCCCATGCCTTACAG
ACAGGCGATTTCCGCACACCGGCCGAATTGGCTTTAAATAAATTTGAGAAAGAAAGCGGCCATATCCGCA
ATCAGCGCAGCGATTATTCGCATACGTTCAGCCGCAAAGATTTACAGGCGGAGCTGATTTTGCTGTTTGA
AAAACAAAAAGAATTTGGCAATCCGCATGTTTCAGGCGGCCTTAAAGAAGGTATTGAAACCCTACTGATG
ACGCAACGCCCTGCCCTGTCCGGCGATGCCGTTCAAAAAATGTTGGGGCATTGCACCTTCGAACCGGCAG
AGCCGAAAGCCGCTAAAAACACCTACACAGCCGAACGTTTCATCTGGCTGACCAAGCTGAACAACCTGCG
TATTTTAGAGCAAGGCAGCGAGCGGCCATTGACCGATACCGAACGCGCCACGCTTATGGACGAGCCATAC
AGAAAATCCAAACTGACTTACGCACAAGCCCGTAAGCTGCTGGGTTTAGAAGATACCGCCTTTTTCAAAG
GCTTGCGCTATGGTAAAGACAATGCCGAAGCCTCAACATTGATGGAAATGAAGGCCTACCATGCCATCAG
CCGTGCACTGGAAAA
