>Addgene plasmid #47868 | pSimpleII-U6-tracr-U6-BsmBI-NLS-NmCas9-HA-NLS(s) | addgene partial sequence | sequence record 83341 | EF1a-R 5'-CACGGCGACTACTGCACTTA-3'
CCACCCTCGGGAAAAAGGCGGAGCCAGTACACGACATCACTTTCCCAGTTTACCCCGCGCCACCTTCTCT
AGGCACCGGTTCAATTGCCGACCCCTCCCCCCAACTTCTCGGGGACTGTGGGCGATGTGCGCTCTGCCCA
CTGACGGGCACCGGAGCCTCCGCGAAGCAGCGCAAAACGCCTAACCCTAAGCAGATTCTTCATGCAATTG
TCGGTCAAGCCTTGCCTTGTTGTAGCTTAAATTTTGCTCGCGCACTACTCAGCGACCTCCAACACACAAG
CAGGGAGCAGATACTGGCTTAACTATGCGGCATCAGAGCAGATTGTACTGAGAGTGCACCATAGGGGATC
GGGAGATCTCCCGATCCGTCGACGTCAAGGTCGGGCAGGAAGAGGGCCTATTTCCCATGATTCCTTCATA
TTTGCATATACGATACAAGGCTGTTAGAGAGATAATTAGAATTAATTTGACTGTAAACACAAAGATATTA
GTACAAAATACGTGACGTAGAAAGTAATAATTTCTTGGGTAGTTTGCAGTTTTAAAATTATGTTTTAAAA
TGGACTATCATATGCTTACCGTAACTTGAAAGTATTTCGATTTCTTGGCTTTATATATCTTGTGGAAAGG
ACGAAACACCGAAATGAGAACCGTTGCTACAATAAGGCCGTCTGAAAAGATGTGCCGCAACGCTCTGCCC
CTTAAAGCTTCTGCTTTAAGGGGCATCGTTTATTTCGGTTTTTTTGCGGCCGCGTTTAAACATCCCGCGA
AATTAATACGACTCACTATAGGCTGAGTTGGCTGCTGCCACCGCTGAGCAATAACTAGCATATCGATATG
GATTCGGATCTAAGGTCGGGCAGGAAGAGGGCCTATTTCCCATGATTCCTTCATATTTGCATATACGATA
CAAGGCTGTTAGAGAGATAATTAGAATTAATTTGACTGTAAACACAAAGATATTAGTACAAAATACGTGA
CGTAGAAAGTAATAATTTCTTGGGTAGTTTGCAGTTTTAAAATTATGTTTTAAAATGGACTATCATATGC
TTACCGTAACTTGAAAGTATTTCGATTTCTTGGCTTTATATATCTTGTGGAAAGGACGAAACACCGGA
